Addgene plasmid #43133: I-GGGG
Depositing lab: Chad Cowan & Kiran Musunuru. Depositing organization: Harvard University. Publication: A TALEN Genome-Editing System for Generating Human Stem Cell-Based Disease Models. Ding Q, Lee YK, Schaefer EA, Peters DT, Veres A, Kim K, Kuperwasser N, Motola DL, Meissner TB, Hendriks WT, Trevisan M, Gupta RM, Moisan A, Banks E, Friesen M, Schinzel RT, Xia F, Tang A, Xia Y, Figueroa E, Wann A, Ahfeldt T, Daheron L, Zhang F, Rubin LL, Peng LF, Chung RT, Musunuru K, Cowan CA. Cell Stem Cell. 2012 Dec 12. pii: S1934-5909(12)00645-5. doi: 10.1016/j.stem.2012.11.011. PubMed 23246482.
Backbone
  Vector backbone: pCRII-TOPO
  Backbone manufacturer: Invitrogen
  Backbone size w/o insert (bp): 3973
  Vector type: Bacterial Cloning
Growth in bacteria
  Bacterial resistance: Ampicillin and Kanamycin, 100 & 50 μg/mL
  Growth temperature: 37°C
  Growth strain: Top10
  Copy number: High Copy
Gene/Insert
  Gene/Insert name: I-GGGG
  Species: Synthetic
  Insert size (bp): 424
  Cloning method: TOPO Cloning
  Sequencing primers: 5′ T7; 3′ M13-rev
Terms and licenses: Academic/Nonprofit Terms; Industry Terms: Not Available to Industry
How to cite: I-GGGG was a gift from Chad Cowan & Kiran Musunuru (Addgene plasmid # 43133 ; http://n2t.net/addgene:43133 ; RRID:Addgene_43133)
