[The description below was written by a language model from this plasmid's Addgene catalogue record.]
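Description:
I-GGGG is a bacterial cloning plasmid built on the commercial pCRII-TOPO backbone (about 4 kb without insert), into which a 424 bp synthetic insert was placed by TOPO cloning. It is maintained at high copy in E. coli and carries both ampicillin and kanamycin resistance markers, as is standard for this backbone, so either or both drugs can be used for selection. The insert sits between the T7 and M13-reverse priming sites of the vector, which are the sites listed for sequence verification. No feature table is provided, so the internal layout of the insert cannot be described in detail from the record.

The plasmid comes from a TALEN genome-editing system developed for generating human stem cell-based disease models. The record does not spell out what the insert encodes. However, the name and the insert size are consistent with a pre-assembled block of four TALE repeat modules, each about 100 bp, recognising the DNA bases G-G-G-G. The "I" prefix probably marks the position of that block in an ordered assembly scheme. This reading is an inference from the name and context rather than a stated fact. On that interpretation, I-GGGG is not an expression construct: the record describes no mammalian promoter, nuclease domain or reporter. It would instead serve as one member of a library of multimer building blocks, propagated in bacteria as source material. Its repeat segment would be excised or amplified and joined with other blocks to build a full-length TALE DNA-binding array in a separate TALEN expression vector.
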