>Addgene plasmid #43133 | I-GGGG | depositor partial sequence | sequence record 58398 | I-GGGG sequence 424 bps
CGTCTCCTGACCCCAGAGCAGGTCGTGGCAATCGCGAGCAATAACGGCGGAAAACAGGCTTTGGAAACGG
TGCAGAGGCTCCTTCCAGTGCTGTGCCAAGCGCACGGACTCACCCCAGAGCAGGTCGTGGCAATCGCGAG
CAATAACGGCGGAAAACAGGCTTTGGAAACGGTGCAGAGGCTCCTTCCAGTGCTGTGCCAAGCGCACGGC
CTCACCCCAGAGCAGGTCGTGGCAATCGCGAGCAATAACGGCGGAAAACAGGCTTTGGAAACGGTGCAGA
GGCTCCTTCCAGTGCTGTGCCAAGCGCACGGATTAACCCCAGAGCAGGTCGTGGCAATCGCGAGCAATAA
CGGCGGAAAACAGGCTTTGGAAACGGTGCAGAGGCTCCTTCCAGTGCTGTGCCAAGCGCACGGCTTAAGA
GACG
