>Addgene plasmid #43133 | I-GGGG | addgene partial sequence | sequence record 60287 | M13-F20 5'-TGTAAAACGACGGCCAGT-3'
CTATAGGGCGAATTGGGCCCTCTAGATGCATGCTCGAGCGGCCGCCAGTGTGATGGATATCTGCAGAATT
CGCCCTTATATAGATGCCGTCCTAGCGCGTCTCCTGACCCCAGAGCAGGTCGTGGCAATCGCGAGCAATA
ACGGCGGAAAACAGGCTTTGGAAACGGTGCAGAGGCTCCTTCCAGTGCTGTGCCAAGCGCACGGACTCAC
CCCAGAGCAGGTCGTGGCAATCGCGAGCAATAACGGCGGAAAACAGGCTTTGGAAACGGTGCAGAGGCTC
CTTCCAGTGCTGTGCCAAGCGCACGGCCTCACCCCAGAGCAGGTCGTGGCAATCGCGAGCAATAACGGCG
GAAAACAGGCTTTGGAAACGGTGCAGAGGCTCCTTCCAGTGCTGTGCCAAGCGCACGGATTAACCCCAGA
GCAGGTCGTGGCAATCGCGAGCAATAACGGCGGAAAACAGGCTTTGGAAACGGTGCAGAGGCTCCTTCCA
GTGCTGTGCCAAGCGCACGGCTTAAGAGACGTGGGCACAGGAAAGATACTTAAGGGCGAATTCCAGCACA
CTGGCGGCCGTTACTAGTGGATCCGAGCTCGGTACCAAGCTTGGCGTAATCATGGTCATAGCTGTTTCCT
GTGTGAAATTGTTATCCGCTCACAATTCCACACAACATACGAGCCGGAAGCATAAAGTGTAAAGCCTGGG
GTGCCTAATGAGTGAGCTAACTCACATTAATTGCGTTGCGCTCACTGCCCGCTTTCCAGTCGGGAAACCT
GTCGTGCCAGCTGCATTAATGAATCGGCCAACGCGCGGGGAGAGGCGGTTTGCGTATTGGGCGCTCTTCC
GCTTCCTCGCTCACTGACTCGCTGCGCTCGGTCGTTCGGCTGCGGCGAGCGGTATCAGCTCACTCAAAGG
CGGTAATACGGTTATCC
